>Addgene plasmid #54009 | mEmerald-AuroraA-C-7 | addgene partial sequence | sequence record 91548 | EGFP-C 5'-CATGGTCCTGCTGGAGTTCGTG-3'
AGCTGTACAAGTCCGGACTCAGATCTCGAGCCATGGACCGATCTAAAGAAAACTGCATTTCAGGACCTGT
TAAGGCTACAGCTCCAGTTGGAGGTCCAAAACGTGTTCTCGTGACTCAGCAATTTCCTTGTCAGAATCCA
TTACCTGTAAATAGTGGCCAGGCTCAGCGGGTCTTGTGTCCTTCAAATTCTTCCCAGCGCGTTCCTTTGC
AAGCACAAAAGCTTGTCTCCAGTCACAAGCCGGTTCAGAATCAGAAGCAGAAGCAATTGCAGGCAACCAG
TGTACCTCATCCTGTCTCCAGGCCACTGAATAACACCCAAAAGAGCAAGCAGCCCCTGCCATCGGCACCT
GAAAATAATCCTGAGGAGGAACTGGCATCAAAACAGAAAAATGAAGAATCAAAAAAGAGGCAGTGGGCTT
TGGAAGACTTTGAAATTGGTCGCCCTCTGGGTAAAGGAAAGTTTGGTAATGTTTATTTGGCAAGAGAAAA
GCAAAGCAAGTTTATTCTGGCTCTTAAAGTGTTATTTAAAGCTCAGCTGGAGAAAGCCGGAGTGGAGCAT
CAGCTCAGAAGAGAAGTAGAAATACAGTCCCACCTTCGGCATCCTAATATTCTTAGACTGTATGGTTATT
TCCATGATGCTACCAGAGTCTACCTAATTCTGGAATATGCACCACTTGGAACAGTTTATAGAGAACTTCA
GAAACTTTCAAAGTTTGATGAGCAGAGAACTGCTACTTATATAACAGAATTGGCAAATGCCCTGTCTTAC
TGTCATTCGAAGAGAGTTATTCATAGAGACATTAAGCCAGAGAACTTACTTCTTGGATCAGCTGGGAGAG
CTTAAAATTGCAGATTTTGGGTGGTCAGTACATGCTCCATCTTCCAGGAGGACCACTCTCTGTGGCACC
