[The description below was written by a language model from this plasmid's Addgene catalogue record.]
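Description:
mEmerald-AuroraA-C-7 is a mammalian expression plasmid built on the mEmerald-C1 backbone (about 4.75 kb without the insert), a C1-style fluorescent protein fusion vector. It is maintained in E. coli as a high-copy plasmid under kanamycin selection, and the same backbone provides neomycin resistance so that transfected mammalian cells can be selected with G418. No feature table accompanies the record, so details such as the specific origin of replication and the promoters driving the resistance marker are not stated. The use of an SV40 polyA reverse sequencing primer suggests that an SV40 polyadenylation signal lies downstream of the insert.

The payload is human Aurora A, the mitotic serine/threonine kinase, placed downstream of and fused to mEmerald, so that the fluorescent protein sits at the N terminus of the kinase. Expression of the fusion is driven by the CMV promoter, a strong constitutive promoter in most mammalian cell lines. mEmerald is a bright green GFP derivative, and the record lists excitation at 487 nm and emission at 509 nm. The "C-7" in the name is probably a vector-format and linker designation, but the record does not define it, nor does it state the cloning method.

The recorded purpose is as a localization marker: the fusion labels centrosomes, consistent with the known association of Aurora A with centrosomes and spindle poles. The plasmid is therefore suited to fluorescence imaging of centrosomes in transiently transfected cells or in G418-selected stable lines.
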