Addgene plasmid #54009: mEmerald-AuroraA-C-7
Purpose: Localization: Centrosomes, Excitation: 487, Emission: 509
Depositing lab: Michael Davidson. Depositing organization: Florida State University, Tallahassee.
Backbone
  Vector backbone: mEmerald-C1
  Backbone size w/o insert (bp): 4750
  Vector type: Mammalian Expression
  Selectable markers: Neomycin (select with G418)
Growth in bacteria
  Bacterial resistance: Kanamycin, 50 μg/mL
  Growth temperature: 37°C
  Growth strain: DH5alpha
  Copy number: High Copy
Gene/Insert
  Gene/Insert name: AuroraA (alt name: XM_006723872.1)
  Species: H. sapiens (human)
  Promoter: CMV
  Tag / fusion protein: mEmerald (N terminal on backbone)
  Cloning method: Unknown
  Sequencing primers: 5′ CMV-F; 3′ SV40pA-R
Terms and licenses: Academic/Nonprofit Terms; Industry Terms
Depositor comments: . Excitation = 487; Emission = 509. Localization data: Centrosomes
How to cite: mEmerald-AuroraA-C-7 was a gift from Michael Davidson (Addgene plasmid # 54009 ; http://n2t.net/addgene:54009 ; RRID:Addgene_54009)
